Addgene plasmid #42745: TAL3282
Depositing lab: Keith Joung. Depositing organization: Massachusetts General Hospital. Publication: Targeted gene disruption in somatic zebrafish cells using engineered TALENs. Sander JD, Cade L, Khayter C, Reyon D, Peterson RT, Joung JK, Yeh JR. Nat Biotechnol. 2011 Aug 5;29(8):697-8. doi: 10.1038/nbt.1934. PubMed 21822241.
Backbone
  Vector backbone: JDS74
  Backbone manufacturer: Addgene plasmid #32288
  Backbone size w/o insert (bp): 6447
  Vector type: Mammalian Expression ; T7
Growth in bacteria
  Bacterial resistance: Ampicillin, 100 μg/mL
  Growth temperature: 37°C
  Growth strain: XL1 Blue
  Copy number: High Copy
Gene/Insert
  Gene/Insert name: ZebrafishCommunity-hirip3-left (alt name: hirip3)
  Species: D. rerio (zebrafish)
  Insert size (bp): 1640
  Entrez Gene: hirip3 (a.k.a. fi16e03, MGC66480, MGC174029, zgc:66480, wu:fi16e03)
  Promoter: CMV
  Tag / fusion protein: 3X Flag (N terminal on backbone); WT FOKI (C terminal on backbone)
  Cloning method: Restriction Enzyme; 5′ cloning site N/A (destroyed during cloning); 3′ cloning site N/A (destroyed during cloning)
  Sequencing primers: 5′ CMV-F; 3′ BGH-rev
Terms and licenses: Academic/Nonprofit Terms; Industry Terms: Not Available to Industry
Depositor comments: Target binding site: TGGCCAAAGAAAAGGACG It is strongly recommended that users perform a diagnostic digest to verify this plasmid prior to use. For example, a double digest of the plasmid with BamHI and KpnI should result in two bands at 2.3kb and 5.8kb.
How to cite: TAL3282 was a gift from Keith Joung (Addgene plasmid # 42745 ; http://n2t.net/addgene:42745 ; RRID:Addgene_42745)
