[The description below was written by a language model from this plasmid's Addgene catalogue record.]
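Description:
TAL3282 is a TALEN expression plasmid encoding the left-hand monomer of a nuclease pair directed against the zebrafish (D. rerio) gene hirip3. It is built on the JDS74 backbone (about 6.4 kb without insert), a TALEN framework vector classed as mammalian expression with a T7 promoter. The plasmid is maintained at high copy in E. coli under ampicillin selection. The record does not include a feature table, so the origin of replication and other backbone elements are not itemised, although the listed BGH reverse sequencing primer suggests a BGH polyadenylation region downstream of the coding sequence.

The roughly 1.6 kb insert is an engineered array of TAL effector repeats assembled to recognise an 18-nucleotide half-site in hirip3. It was placed into the backbone by restriction cloning that destroyed both junction sites. The backbone supplies an N-terminal 3X FLAG tag for detection and a C-terminal wild-type FokI cleavage domain, so the expressed product is a FLAG-tagged TAL repeat–FokI fusion. Because FokI must dimerise to cut DNA, this left monomer is meant to be used with a matching right-hand TALEN that binds the opposite strand across a spacer. The two together generate a double-strand break whose error-prone repair produces indel mutations at the target.

The CMV promoter drives expression in transfected cells, while the T7 promoter noted in the vector type allows in vitro transcription of mRNA. This fits the associated work on targeted gene disruption in somatic zebrafish cells. The insert name indicates the construct belongs to a set of TALENs made for the zebrafish community.
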