>Addgene plasmid #42745 | TAL3282 | depositor partial sequence | sequence record 57865 | TAL3282 sequence 2430 bps
TCTAGAGCTAGCACCATGGACTACAAAGACCATGACGGTGATTATAAAGATCATGACATCGATTACAAGG
ATGACGATGACAAGATGGCCCCCAAGAAGAAGAGGAAGGTGGGCATTCACCGCGGGGTACCTATGGTGGA
CTTGAGGACACTCGGTTATTCGCAACAGCAACAGGAGAAAATCAAGCCTAAGGTCAGGAGCACCGTCGCG
CAACACCACGAGGCGCTTGTGGGGCATGGCTTCACTCATGCGCATATTGTCGCGCTTTCACAGCACCCTG
CGGCGCTTGGGACGGTGGCTGTCAAATACCAAGATATGATTGCGGCCCTGCCCGAAGCCACGCACGAGGC
AATTGTAGGGGTCGGTAAACAGTGGTCGGGAGCGCGAGCACTTGAGGCGCTGCTGACTGTGGCGGGTGAG
CTTAGGGGGCCTCCGCTCCAGCTCGACACCGGGCAGCTGCTGAAGATCGCGAAGAGAGGGGGAGTAACAG
CGGTAGAGGCAGTGCACGCCTGGCGCAATGCGCTCACCGGGGCCCCCTTGAACCTGACCCCAGACCAGGT
AGTCGCAATCGCGAACAATAATGGGGGAAAGCAAGCCCTGGAAACCGTGCAAAGGTTGTTGCCGGTCCTT
TGTCAAGACCACGGCCTTACACCGGAGCAAGTCGTGGCCATTGCAAATAATAACGGTGGCAAACAGGCTC
TTGAGACGGTTCAGAGACTTCTCCCAGTTCTCTGTCAAGCCCACGGGCTGACTCCCGATCAAGTTGTAGC
GATTGCGTCGCATGACGGAGGGAAACAAGCATTGGAGACTGTCCAACGGCTCCTTCCCGTGTTGTGTCAA
GCCCACGGTTTGACGCCTGCACAAGTGGTCGCCATCGCCAGCCATGATGGCGGTAAGCAGGCGCTGGAAA
CAGTACAGCGCCTGCTGCCTGTACTGTGCCAGGATCATGGACTGACCCCAGACCAGGTAGTCGCAATCGC
GTCGAACATTGGGGGAAAGCAAGCCCTGGAAACCGTGCAAAGGTTGTTGCCGGTCCTTTGTCAAGACCAC
GGCCTTACACCGGAGCAAGTCGTGGCCATTGCAAGCAACATCGGTGGCAAACAGGCTCTTGAGACGGTTC
AGAGACTTCTCCCAGTTCTCTGTCAAGCCCACGGGCTGACTCCCGATCAAGTTGTAGCGATTGCGTCGAA
CATTGGAGGGAAACAAGCATTGGAGACTGTCCAACGGCTCCTTCCCGTGTTGTGTCAAGCCCACGGTTTG
ACGCCTGCACAAGTGGTCGCCATCGCCAACAACAACGGCGGTAAGCAGGCGCTGGAAACAGTACAGCGCC
TGCTGCCTGTACTGTGCCAGGATCATGGACTGACCCCAGACCAGGTAGTCGCAATCGCGTCGAACATTGG
GGGAAAGCAAGCCCTGGAAACCGTGCAAAGGTTGTTGCCGGTCCTTTGTCAAGACCACGGCCTTACACCG
GAGCAAGTCGTGGCCATTGCAAGCAACATCGGTGGCAAACAGGCTCTTGAGACGGTTCAGAGACTTCTCC
CAGTTCTCTGTCAAGCCCACGGGCTGACTCCCGATCAAGTTGTAGCGATTGCGTCGAACATTGGAGGGAA
ACAAGCATTGGAGACTGTCCAACGGCTCCTTCCCGTGTTGTGTCAAGCCCACGGTTTGACGCCTGCACAA
GTGGTCGCCATCGCCTCCAATATTGGCGGTAAGCAGGCGCTGGAAACAGTACAGCGCCTGCTGCCTGTAC
TGTGCCAGGATCATGGACTGACCCCAGACCAGGTAGTCGCAATCGCGAACAATAATGGGGGAAAGCAAGC
CCTGGAAACCGTGCAAAGGTTGTTGCCGGTCCTTTGTCAAGACCACGGCCTTACACCGGAGCAAGTCGTG
GCCATTGCAAATAATAACGGTGGCAAACAGGCTCTTGAGACGGTTCAGAGACTTCTCCCAGTTCTCTGTC
AAGCCCACGGGCTGACTCCCGATCAAGTTGTAGCGATTGCGTCGAACATTGGAGGGAAACAAGCATTGGA
GACTGTCCAACGGCTCCTTCCCGTGTTGTGTCAAGCCCACGGTTTGACGCCTGCACAAGTGGTCGCCATC
GCCAGCCATGATGGCGGTAAGCAGGCGCTGGAAACAGTACAGCGCCTGCTGCCTGTACTGTGCCAGGATC
ATGGACTGACACCCGAACAGGTGGTCGCCATTGCTAATAATAACGGAGGACGGCCAGCCTTGGAGTCCAT
CGTAGCCCAATTGTCCAGGCCCGATCCCGCGTTGGCTGCGTTAACGAATGACCATCTGGTGGCGTTGGCA
TGTCTTGGTGGACGACCCGCGCTCGATGCAGTCAAAAAGGGTCTGCCTCATGCTCCCGCATTGATCAAAA
GAACCAACCGGCGGATTCCCGAGAGAACTTCCCATCGAGTCGCGGGATCC
