>Addgene plasmid #42745 | TAL3282 | addgene partial sequence | sequence record 61073 | JDS-TALEN-F 5'-TAGGGGTCGGTAAACAGTGG-3'
ACTGTGGCGGGTGAGCTTAGGGGGCCTCCGCTCCAGCTCGACACCGGGCAGCTGCTGAAGATCGCGAAGA
GAGGGGGAGTAACAGCGGTAGAGGCAGTGCACGCCTGGCGCAATGCGCTCACCGGGGCCCCCTTGAACCT
GACCCCAGACCAGGTAGTCGCAATCGCGAACAATAATGGGGGAAAGCAAGCCCTGGAAACCGTGCAAAGG
TTGTTGCCGGTCCTTTGTCAAGACCACGGCCTTACACCGGAGCAAGTCGTGGCCATTGCAAATAATAACG
GTGGCAAACAGGCTCTTGAGACGGTTCAGAGACTTCTCCCAGTTCTCTGTCAAGCCCACGGGCTGACTCC
CGATCAAGTTGTAGCGATTGCGTCGCATGACGGAGGGAAACAAGCATTGGAGACTGTCCAACGGCTCCTT
CCCGTGTTGTGTCAAGCCCACGGTTTGACGCCTGCACAAGTGGTCGCCATCGCCAGCCATGATGGCGGTA
AGCAGGCGCTGGAAACAGTACAGCGCCTGCTGCCTGTACTGTGCCAGGATCATGGACTGACCCCAGACCA
GGTAGTCGCAATCGCGTCGAACATTGGGGGAAAGCAAGCCCTGGAAACCGTGCAAAGGTTGTTGCCGGTC
CTTTGTCAAGACCACGGCCTTACACCGGAGCAAGTCGTGGCCATTGCAAGCAACATCGGTGGCAAACAGG
CTCTTGAGACGGTTCAGAGACTTCTCCCAGTTCTCTGTCAAGCCCACGGGCTGACTCCCGATCAAGTTGT
AGCGATTGCGTCGAACATTGGAGGGAAACAAGCATTGGAGACTGTCCAACGGCTCCTTCCCGTGTTGTGT
CAAGCCCACGGTTTGACGCCTGCACAAGTGGTCGCCATCGCCAACAACAACGGCGGTAAGCAGGCGCTGG
AAACAGTACAGCGCCTGCTGCCTGTACTGTGCCAG
